>Addgene plasmid #79951 | pCMV-EPN-36 | addgene partial sequence | sequence record 162142 | CMV-F 5'-CGCAAATGGGCGGTAGGCGTG-3'
TCTCTGGCTAACTAGAGAACCCACTGCTTACTGGCTTATCGAAATTAATACGACTCACTATAGGGAGACC
CAAGCTGGCTAGCGTTTAAACGGGCCCTCTAGAATTATCGATCCGGAGGTACCATGGGTGCGCGTGCGTC
TGGTTCTAAATCTGGCTCCGGCTCTGACTCTGGTAGCAAGATCGAAGAGCTGTTCAAGAAACACAAGATC
GTTGCCGTGCTGCGTGCCAATAGTGTGGAAGAAGCGAAAAAGAAAGCGCTGGCGGTTTTCCTGGGCGGCG
TTCATCTGATTGAAATTACCTTTACCGTGCCGGATGCGGATACCGTGATTAAGGAACTGAGCTTTCTGAA
GGAAATGGGCGCGATTATTGGTGCGGGCACCGTGACCAGCGTGGAGCAGTGCCGTAAAGCGGTGGAAAGT
GGCGCCGAATTCATTGTGAGTCCGCACCTGGACGAGGAAATTAGCCAATTTTGCAAGGAGAAGGGTGTGT
TCTATATGCCAGGCGTTATGACCCCGACCGAACTGGTGAAAGCCATGAAACTGGGCCATACCATCTTAAA
ACTGTTTCCGGGTGAGGTGGTGGGTCCGCAGTTTGTTAAAGCGATGAAAGGTCCGTTTCCGAATGTGAAA
TTTGTGCCAACCGGCGGTGTTAATCTGGACAATGTGTGCGAATGGTTCAAAGCGGGCGTGCTGGCCGTGG
GCGTGGGCAGCGCGTTAGTGAAAGGCACCCCGGTGGAAGTGGCGGAAAAGGCCAAGGCGTTCGTTGAGAA
GATTCGTGGCTGCACCGAACAGAAACTGATTAGCGAAGAAGATCTGCGCCGCGTGATCCTGCCGACCGCG
CCGCCGGAATATATGGAAGCGATTTACCCAGTTCGCTGACTCGAGAAGCTTGCTAGCAGATCTTTT
