>Addgene plasmid #79951 | pCMV-EPN-36 | addgene partial sequence | sequence record 162143 | Bglob-pA-R 5'-ttttggcagagggaaaaaga-3'
GAACTGGGTAAATCGCTTCCATATATTCCGGCGGCGCGGTCGGCAGGATCACGCGGCGCAGATCTTCTTC
GCTAATCAGTTTCTGTTCGGTGCAGCCACGAATCTTCTCAACGAACGCCTTGGCCTTTTCCGCCACTTCC
ACCGGGGTGCCTTTCACTAACGCGCTGCCCACGCCCACGGCCAGCACGCCCGCTTTGAACCATTCGCACA
CATTGTCCAGATTAACACCGCCGGTTGGCACAAATTTCACATTCGGAAACGGACCTTTCATCGCTTTAAC
AAACTGCGGACCCACCACCTCACCCGGAAACAGTTTTAAGATGGTATGGCCCAGTTTCATGGCTTTCACC
AGTTCGGTCGGGGTCATAACGCCTGGCATATAGAACACACCCTTCTCCTTGCAAAATTGGCTAATTTCCT
CGTCCAGGTGCGGACTCACAATGAATTCGGCGCCACTTTCCACCGCTTTACGGCACTGCTCCACGCTGGT
CACGGTGCCCGCACCAATAATCGCGCCCATTTCCTTCAGAAAGCTCAGTTCCTTAATCACGGTATCCGCA
TCCGGCACGGTAAAGGTAATTTCAATCAGATGAACGCCGCCCAGGAAAACCGCCAGCGCTTTCTTTTTCG
CTTCTTCCACACTATTGGCACGCAGCACGGCAACGATCTTGTGTTTCTTGAACAGCTCTTCGATCTTGCT
ACCAGAGTCAGAGCCGGAGCCAGATTTAGAACCAGACGCACGCGCACCCATGGTACCTCCGGATCGATAA
TTCTAGAGGGCCCGTTTAAACGCTAGCCAGCTTGGGTCTCCCTATAGTGAGTCGTATTAATTTCGATAAG
CCAGTAAGCAGTGGGTTCTCTAGTTAGCCAGAGAGCTCTGCTTATATAGAACCTCCCACCGTACACGCCT
ACCGCCCATTTGCGTCAATGGGGCGGAGTTGTTACGACATTTTGGAAAGTCC
