>Addgene plasmid #79951 | pCMV-EPN-36 | depositor partial sequence | sequence record 162144 | EPN-36
CTAGAATTATCGATCCGGAGGTACCATGGGTGCGCGTGCGTCTGGTTCTAAATCTGGCTCCGGCTCTGAC
TCTGGTAGCAAGATCGAAGAGCTGTTCAAGAAACACAAGATCGTTGCCGTGCTGCGTGCCAATAGTGTGG
AAGAAGCGAAAAAGAAAGCGCTGGCGGTTTTCCTGGGCGGCGTTCATCTGATTGAAATTACCTTTACCGT
GCCGGATGCGGATACCGTGATTAAGGAACTGAGCTTTCTGAAGGAAATGGGCGCGATTATTGGTGCGGGC
ACCGTGACCAGCGTGGAGCAGTGCCGTAAAGCGGTGGAAAGTGGCGCCGAATTCATTGTGAGTCCGCACC
TGGACGAGGAAATTAGCCAATTTTGCAAGGAGAAGGGTGTGTTCTATATGCCAGGCGTTATGACCCCGAC
CGAACTGGTGAAAGCCATGAAACTGGGCCATACCATCTTAAAACTGTTTCCGGGTGAGGTGGTGGGTCCG
CAGTTTGTTAAAGCGATGAAAGGTCCGTTTCCGAATGTGAAATTTGTGCCAACCGGCGGTGTTAATCTGG
ACAATGTGTGCGAATGGTTCAAAGCGGGCGTGCTGGCCGTGGGCGTGGGCAGCGCGTTAGTGAAAGGCAC
CCCGGTGGAAGTGGCGGAAAAGGCCAAGGCGTTCGTTGAGAAGATTCGTGGCTGCACCGAACAGAAACTG
ATTAGCGAAGAAGATCTGCGCCGCGTGATCCTGCCGACCGCGCCGCCGGAATATATGGAAGCGATTTACC
CAGTTCGCTGACTCGAGAAGCTTGCTAGCAGATCTT
