[The description below was written by a language model from this plasmid's Addgene catalogue record.]
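Description:
pCMV-EPN-36 is a mammalian expression plasmid built on a pCMV backbone (about 5.4 kb without insert), with the EPN-36 coding sequence cloned between the KpnI and XhoI sites. It is maintained in E. coli as a high-copy plasmid under ampicillin selection, and it carries a neomycin resistance marker so that transfected mammalian cells can be selected with G418. The record gives no feature table. The backbone name implies a cytomegalovirus promoter driving the insert, but the promoter, polyadenylation signal and origins of replication are not itemised.

The insert is summarised as Myr1-12GS-I3-01-myc-Late2, a modular fusion protein from a study showing that designed proteins can induce formation of nanocage-containing extracellular vesicles. Read in order, the name indicates an N-terminal myristoylation-type signal (Myr1), which would direct the protein to membranes, then a linker labelled 12GS, presumably a glycine/serine spacer. Next comes I3-01, the designed self-assembling nanocage subunit, followed by a myc epitope tag for detection and a C-terminal element labelled Late2. Late2 is most plausibly a viral late-domain-type motif of the kind that recruits cellular ESCRT machinery for membrane scission, though the record does not define it.

Together these modules supply membrane binding, self-assembly and a budding or release signal, the functions needed for a protein assembly to be released from cells inside a vesicle. The numbered name suggests that this construct is one variant in a series testing different combinations of such modules. Its expected use is transfection into mammalian cells to examine expression of the designed protein and its release in vesicles.
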