Addgene plasmid #79951: pCMV-EPN-36
Purpose: Myr1-12GS-I3-01-myc-Late2
Depositing lab: Neil King. Depositing organization: University of Washington. Publication: Designed proteins induce the formation of nanocage-containing extracellular vesicles. Votteler J, Ogohara C, Yi S, Hsia Y, Nattermann U, Belnap DM, King NP, Sundquist WI. Nature. 2016 Dec 8;540(7632):292-295. doi: 10.1038/nature20607. Epub 2016 Nov 30. PubMed 27919066.
Backbone
  Vector backbone: pCMV
  Backbone size w/o insert (bp): 5443
  Modifications to backbone: Inserts were cloned into the Kpn1 and Xho1 sites
  Vector type: Mammalian Expression, Bacterial Expression
  Selectable markers: Neomycin (select with G418)
Growth in bacteria
  Bacterial resistance: Ampicillin, 100 μg/mL
  Growth temperature: 37°C
  Growth strain: DH5alpha
  Copy number: High Copy
Gene/Insert
  Gene/Insert name: EPN-36
Terms and licenses: Academic/Nonprofit Terms; Industry Terms: Not Available to Industry
How to cite: pCMV-EPN-36 was a gift from Neil King (Addgene plasmid # 79951 ; http://n2t.net/addgene:79951 ; RRID:Addgene_79951)
